Addgene plasmid #82054: pDONR223_PDZD11_WT
Purpose: Gateway Donor vector containing PDZD11 , part of the Target Accelerator Plasmid Collection.
Depositing lab: Jesse Boehm & William Hahn & David Root. Depositing organization: Broad Institute. Publication: Systematic Functional Interrogation of Rare Cancer Variants Identifies Oncogenic Alleles. Kim E, Ilic N, Shrestha Y, Zou L, Kamburov A, Zhu C, Yang X, Lubonja R, Tran N, Nguyen C, Lawrence MS, Piccioni F, Bagul M, Doench JG, Chouinard CR, Wu X, Hogstrom L, Natoli T, Tamayo P, Horn H, Corsello SM, Lage K, Root DE, Subramanian A, Golub TR, Getz G, Boehm JS, Hahn WC. Cancer Discov. 2016 Jul;6(7):714-26. doi: 10.1158/2159-8290.CD-16-0160. Epub 2016 May 4. PubMed 27147599.
Backbone
  Vector backbone: pDONR223
  Backbone manufacturer: Invitrogen
  Backbone size w/o insert (bp): 2790
  Vector type: Gateway Entry vector
Growth in bacteria
  Bacterial resistance: Spectinomycin, 50 μg/mL
  Growth temperature: 37°C
  Growth strain: DH5alpha
  Copy number: High Copy
Gene/Insert
  Gene/Insert name: PDZD11 (alt name: NM_016484.4)
  Species: H. sapiens (human)
  Mutation: R137W
  Entrez Gene: PDZD11 (a.k.a. AIPP1, PDZK11, PISP)
  Promoter: None
  Cloning method: Gateway Cloning
  Sequencing primers: 5′ M13pUC-fwd; 3′ M13-Rev
Terms and licenses: Academic/Nonprofit Terms; Industry Terms: Not Available to Industry
Depositor comments: Open state: NO stop codon immediately follows insert
How to cite: pDONR223_PDZD11_WT was a gift from Jesse Boehm & William Hahn & David Root (Addgene plasmid # 82054 ; http://n2t.net/addgene:82054 ; RRID:Addgene_82054)
