[The description below was written by a language model from this plasmid's Addgene catalogue record and pLannotate feature annotations shown in this document.]
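Description:
pDONR223_PDZD11_WT is a Gateway entry clone built on the Invitrogen pDONR223 backbone, carrying the human PDZD11 open reading frame (also known as AIPP1, PDZK11 or PISP) as part of the Target Accelerator Plasmid Collection. It is a bacterial propagation plasmid only. It replicates from a high-copy ColE1/pUC-type origin and is selected with spectinomycin through the aadA aminoglycoside adenylyltransferase gene (SmR). That gene sits downstream of a fragment of a class 1 integron Pc promoter and a residual gentamicin-resistance fragment. The sequenced record is 3,210 nt and appears to cover the whole plasmid.

The PDZD11 coding sequence of about 420 bp is flanked by two attL-type recombination sites, annotated by the software as attL3 and attL2. LR Clonase can therefore move the ORF directionally into any compatible Gateway destination vector. The entry clone has no promoter driving the insert, so expression depends entirely on the destination vector. rrnB T1 and T2 terminators upstream shield the cassette from read-through transcription. A T7 promoter lies beyond the downstream att site and points back toward the insert. Short lacI and lacZα fragments are backbone remnants.

The clone is in the "open" configuration, with no stop codon immediately after the insert, which allows C-terminal fusion to tags or reporters encoded by the destination vector. The record is inconsistent about the allele: the plasmid name says wild type, while the mutation field lists R137W. The feature table does not settle this, so the allele should be confirmed from the sequence. The collection supports systematic functional testing of cancer-associated gene variants.
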