Features (pLannotate 1.2.2; 12 found; start..end, strand, type, name):
    121..213     +  CDS            lacI (fragment): lac repressor; lacI; The lac repressor binds to the lac operator to inhibit transcription in E. coli. This inhibition can be relieved by adding lactose or isopropyl-β-D-thiogalactopyranoside (IPTG).
    268..295     -  terminator     rrnB T2 terminator: transcription terminator T2 from the E. coli rrnB gene
    427..470     +  terminator     rrnB T1 terminator: Escherichia coli rrnB; transcription terminator T1 from the E. coli rrnB gene
    517..553     -  CDS            lacZα (fragment): LacZα fragment of β-galactosidase; lacZ fragment
    570..665     +  protein_bind   attL3: mutant version of attL; recombination site for the Gateway® LR reaction LR Clonase™
    668..1087    +  CDS            PDZD11: PDZ11_HUMAN - Also known as AIPP1, PDZK11, PISP. Experimental evidence at protein level: Swiss-Prot protein existence level 1. Mediates docking of ADAM10 to zonula adherens by interacting with PLEKHA7 which is required for PLEKHA7 to interact with the ADAM10- binding protein TSPAN33. From Homo sapiens (Human).
   1089..1188    -  protein_bind   attL2: mutant version of attL; recombination site for the Gateway® LR reaction LR Clonase™
   1206..1224    -  promoter       T7 promoter: promoter for bacteriophage T7 RNA polymerase
   1414..1437    +  promoter       Pc promoter (fragment): intI1 (promoter lies within the coding sequence); class 1 integron promoter
   1613..1669    +  CDS            GmR (fragment): gentamycin acetyltransferase; aacC1; confers resistance to gentamycin
   1676..2467    +  CDS            SmR: aminoglycoside adenylyltransferase (Murphy, 1985); aadA; confers resistance to spectinomycin and streptomycin
   2560..3148    +  rep_origin     ori: high-copy-number ColE1/pMB1/pBR322/pUC origin of replication
>Addgene plasmid #82054 | pDONR223_PDZD11_WT | addgene full sequence | sequence record 163782 | Addgene NGS Result
CTTTCCTGCGTTATCCCCTGATTCTGTGGATAACCGTATTACCGCCTTTGAGTGAGCTGATACCGCTCGC
CGCAGCCGAACGACCGAGCGCAGCGAGTCAGTGAGCGAGGAAGCGGAAGAGCGCCCAATACGCAAACCGC
CTCTCCCCGCGCGTTGGCCGATTCATTAATGCAGCTGGCACGACAGGTTTCCCGACTGGAAAGCGGGCAG
TGAGCGCAACGCAATTAATACGCGTACCGCTAGCCAGGAAGAGTTTGTAGAAACGCAAAAAGGCCATCCG
TCAGGATGGCCTTCTGCTTAGTTTGATGCCTGGCAGTTTATGGCGGGCGTCCTGCCCGCCACCCTCCGGG
CCGTTGCTTCACAACGTTCAAATCCGCTCCCGGCGGATTTGTCCTACTCAGGAGAGCGTTCACCGACAAA
CAACAGATAAAACGAAAGGCCCAGTCTTCCGACTGAGCCTTTCGTTTTATTTGATGCCTGGCAGTTCCCT
ACTCTCGCGTTAACGCTAGCATGGATGTTTTCCCAGTCACGACGTTGTAAAACGACGGCCAGTCTTAAGC
TCGGGCCCCAAATAATGATTTTATTTTGACTGATAGTGACCTGTTCGTTGCAACAAATTGATGAGCAATG
CTTTTTTATAATGCCAACTTTGTACAAAAAAGTTGGCATGGACAGCCGGATTCCTTATGATGACTACCCG
GTGGTTTTCTTGCCTGCCTATGAGAATCCTCCAGCATGGATTCCTCCTCATGAGAGGGTACACCACCCGG
ACTACAACAATGAGTTGACCCAGTTTCTGCCCCGAACCATCACACTGAAGAAGCCTCCTGGAGCTCAGTT
GGGATTTAACATCCGAGGAGGAAAGGCCTCCCAGCTAGGCATCTTCATCTCCAAGGTGATTCCTGACTCT
GATGCACATAGAGCAGGACTGCAGGAAGGGGACCAAGTTCTAGCTGTGAATGATGTGGATTTCCAAGATA
TTGAGCACAGCAAGGCTGTTGAGATCCTGAAGACAGCTCGTGAAATCAGCATGCGTGTGCGCTTCTTTCC
CTACAATTATCATCGCCAAAAAGAGTGGACTGTGCACTACCCAACTTTCTTGTACAAAGTTGGCATTATA
AGAAAGCATTGCTTATCAATTTGTTGCAACGAACAGGTCACTATCAGTCAAAATAAAATCATTATTTGCC
ATCCAGCTGATATCCCCTATAGTGAGTCGTATTACATGGTCATAGCTGTTTCCTGGCAGCTCTGGCCCGT
GTCTCAAAATCTCTGATGTTACATTGCACAAGATAAAAATATATCATCATGCCTCCTCTAGACCAGCCAG
GACAGAAATGCCTCGACTTCGCTGCTACCCAAGGTTGCCGGGTGACGCACACCGTGGAAACGGATGAAGG
CACGAACCCAGTGGACATAAGCCTGTTCGGTTCGTAAGCTGTAATGCAAGTAGCGTATGCGCTCACGCAA
CTGGTCCAGAACCTTGACCGAACGCAGCGGTGGTAACGGCGCAGTGGCGGTTTTCATGGCTTGTTATGAC
TGTTTTTTTGGGGTACAGTCTATGCCTCGGGCATCCAAGCAGCAAGCGCGTTACGCCGTGGGTCGATGTT
TGATGTTATGGAGCAGCAACGATGTTACGCAGCAGGGCAGTCGCCCTAAAACAAAGTTAAACATTATGAG
GGAAGCGGTGATCGCCGAAGTATCGACTCAACTATCAGAGGTAGTTGGCGTCATCGAGCGCCATCTCGAA
CCGACGTTGCTGGCCGTACATTTGTACGGCTCCGCAGTGGATGGCGGCCTGAAGCCACACAGTGATATTG
ATTTGCTGGTTACGGTGACCGTAAGGCTTGATGAAACAACGCGGCGAGCTTTGATCAACGACCTTTTGGA
AACTTCGGCTTCCCCTGGAGAGAGCGAGATTCTCCGCGCTGTAGAAGTCACCATTGTTGTGCACGACGAC
ATCATTCCGTGGCGTTATCCAGCTAAGCGCGAACTGCAATTTGGAGAATGGCAGCGCAATGACATTCTTG
CAGGTATCTTCGAGCCAGCCACGATCGACATTGATCTGGCTATCTTGCTGACAAAAGCAAGAGAACATAG
CGTTGCCTTGGTAGGTCCAGCGGCGGAGGAACTCTTTGATCCGGTTCCTGAACAGGATCTATTTGAGGCG
CTAAATGAAACCTTAACGCTATGGAACTCGCCGCCCGACTGGGCTGGCGATGAGCGAAATGTAGTGCTTA
CGTTGTCCCGCATTTGGTACAGCGCAGTAACCGGCAAAATCGCGCCGAAGGATGTCGCTGCCGACTGGGC
AATGGAGCGCCTGCCGGCCCAGTATCAGCCCGTCATACTTGAAGCTAGACAGGCTTATCTTGGACAAGAA
GAAGATCGCTTGGCCTCGCGCGCAGATCAGTTGGAAGAATTTGTCCACTACGTGAAAGGCGAGATCACCA
AGGTAGTCGGCAAATAACCCTCGAGCCACCCATGACCAAAATCCCTTAACGTGAGTTACGCGTCGTTCCA
CTGAGCGTCAGACCCCGTAGAAAAGATCAAAGGATCTTCTTGAGATCCTTTTTTTCTGCGCGTAATCTGC
TGCTTGCAAACAAAAAAACCACCGCTACCAGCGGTGGTTTGTTTGCCGGATCAAGAGCTACCAACTCTTT
TTCCGAAGGTAACTGGCTTCAGCAGAGCGCAGATACCAAATACTGTTCTTCTAGTGTAGCCGTAGTTAGG
CCACCACTTCAAGAACTCTGTAGCACCGCCTACATACCTCGCTCTGCTAATCCTGTTACCAGTGGCTGCT
GCCAGTGGCGATAAGTCGTGTCTTACCGGGTTGGACTCAAGACGATAGTTACCGGATAAGGCGCAGCGGT
CGGGCTGAACGGGGGGTTCGTGCACACAGCCCAGCTTGGAGCGAACGACCTACACCGAACTGAGATACCT
ACAGCGTGAGCTATGAGAAAGCGCCACGCTTCCCGAAGGGAGAAAGGCGGACAGGTATCCGGTAAGCGGC
AGGGTCGGAACAGGAGAGCGCACGAGGGAGCTTCCAGGGGGAAACGCCTGGTATCTTTATAGTCCTGTCG
GGTTTCGCCACCTCTGACTTGAGCGTCGATTTTTGTGATGCTCGTCAGGGGGGCGGAGCCTATGGAAAAA
CGCCAGCAACGCGGCCTTTTTACGGTTCCTGGCCTTTTGCTGGCCTTTTGCTCACATGTT
