>Addgene plasmid #82054 | pDONR223_PDZD11_WT | depositor partial sequence | sequence record 155425 | Insert sequence
ATGGACAGCCGGATTCCTTATGATGACTACCCGGTGGTTTTCTTGCCTGCCTATGAGAATCCTCCAGCAT
GGATTCCTCCTCATGAGAGGGTACACCACCCGGACTACAACAATGAGTTGACCCAGTTTCTGCCCCGAAC
CATCACACTGAAGAAGCCTCCTGGAGCTCAGTTGGGATTTAACATCCGAGGAGGAAAGGCCTCCCAGCTA
GGCATCTTCATCTCCAAGGTGATTCCTGACTCTGATGCACATAGAGCAGGACTGCAGGAAGGGGACCAAG
TTCTAGCTGTGAATGATGTGGATTTCCAAGATATTGAGCACAGCAAGGCTGTTGAGATCCTGAAGACAGC
TCGTGAAATCAGCATGCGTGTGCGCTTCTTTCCCTACAATTATCATCGCCAAAAAGAGAGGACTGTGCAC
